Addgene plasmid #125889: 88_pAAV-ProA5-CatCh-GFP-WPRE
Purpose: Targeting expression to neuronal and glial cell types in mice, non-human primates, and human retina
Depositing lab: Botond Roska. Depositing organization: Friedrich Miescher Institute for Biomedical Research. Publication: Targeting neuronal and glial cell types with synthetic promoter AAVs in mice, non-human primates and humans. Juttner J, Szabo A, Gross-Scherf B, Morikawa RK, Rompani SB, Hantz P, Szikra T, Esposti F, Cowan CS, Bharioke A, Patino-Alvarez CP, Keles O, Kusnyerik A, Azoulay T, Hartl D, Krebs AR, Schubeler D, Hajdu RI, Lukats A, Nemeth J, Nagy ZZ, Wu KC, Wu RH, Xiang L, Fang XL, Jin ZB, Goldblum D, Hasler PW, Scholl HPN, Krol J, Roska B. Nat Neurosci. 2019 Jul 8. pii: 10.1038/s41593-019-0431-2. doi: 10.1038/s41593-019-0431-2. PubMed 31285614.
Backbone
  Vector backbone: pAAV
  Vector type: AAV
Growth in bacteria
  Bacterial resistance: Ampicillin, 100 μg/mL
  Growth temperature: 37°C
  Growth strain: NEB Stable
  Copy number: High Copy
Gene/Insert
  Gene/Insert name: CatCh-GFP (alt name: ChR2(L132C)-EGFP)
  Species: Synthetic
  Promoter: ProA5
  Cloning method: Restriction Enzyme; 5′ cloning site Unknown (unknown if destroyed); 3′ cloning site Unknown (unknown if destroyed)
Terms and licenses: Academic/Nonprofit Terms; Industry Terms: Not Available to Industry
Depositor comments: Please visit https://www.biorxiv.org/content/early/2018/10/04/434720.full.pdf for BioRxiv preprint
How to cite: 88_pAAV-ProA5-CatCh-GFP-WPRE was a gift from Botond Roska (Addgene plasmid # 125889 ; http://n2t.net/addgene:125889 ; RRID:Addgene_125889)
