[The description below was written by a language model from this plasmid's Addgene catalogue record and the feature table of its GenBank file.]
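Description:
88_pAAV-ProA5-CatCh-GFP-WPRE is a 7.7 kb circular AAV transfer plasmid built on a pAAV backbone, intended for packaging recombinant adeno-associated virus that expresses an optogenetic actuator under a synthetic cell-type-targeting promoter. It is maintained in E. coli through a high-copy ColE1/pUC-type origin and selected with ampicillin via the beta-lactamase gene. An f1 phage origin is also present in the backbone. The record lists a recombination-reduced bacterial strain for growth, consistent with the need to keep the AAV inverted terminal repeats intact.

The expression cassette lies between two AAV2 ITRs, which provide the cis signals for replication and encapsidation of the vector genome when rep, cap and helper functions are supplied in trans. The catalogue entry names ProA5 as the promoter. It is not annotated in the feature table, but an unannotated stretch of roughly 2 kb between the left ITR and the Kozak sequence is where it would be expected to sit. Downstream, a Kozak consensus precedes the coding sequence for CatCh, the L132C variant of the Chlamydomonas reinhardtii channelrhodopsin-2 fragment, a blue-light-gated cation channel, followed closely by EGFP. The catalogue describes the two as a single CatCh-GFP fusion, so expressing cells can be both seen by fluorescence and driven by light. A WPRE enhances transcript stability and expression, and the human growth hormone polyadenylation signal terminates the transcript. A short Factor Xa site annotated on the reverse strand within the WPRE is most likely an incidental sequence match.

According to the record, the construct belongs to a set of synthetic-promoter AAVs for directing expression to neuronal and glial cell types in mouse, non-human primate and human retina. The specific cell population targeted by ProA5 is not stated.
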