LOCUS       Exported 7707 bp ds-DNA circular SYN 12-MAY-2021
DEFINITION  Targeting expression to neuronal and glial cell types in mice,
            non-human primates, and human retina.
ACCESSION   .
VERSION     .
KEYWORDS    88_pAAV-ProA5-CatCh-GFP-WPRE
SOURCE      synthetic DNA construct
  ORGANISM  synthetic DNA construct
REFERENCE   1 (bases 1 to 7707)
  AUTHORS   Juttner J, Szabo A, Gross-Scherf B, Morikawa RK, Rompani SB, Hantz
            P, Szikra T, Esposti F, Cowan CS, Bharioke A, Patino-Alvarez CP,
            Keles O, Kusnyerik A, Azoulay T, Hartl D, Krebs AR, Schubeler D,
            Hajdu RI, Lukats A, Nemeth J, Nagy ZZ, Wu KC, Wu RH, Xiang L, Fang
            XL, Jin ZB, Goldblum D, Hasler PW, Scholl HPN, Krol J, Roska B
  TITLE     Targeting neuronal and glial cell types with synthetic promoter AAVs
            in mice, non-human primates and humans.
  JOURNAL   Nat Neurosci. 2019 Jul 8. pii: 10.1038/s41593-019-0431-2. doi:
            10.1038/s41593-019-0431-2.
  PUBMED    31285614
REFERENCE   2 (bases 1 to 7707)
  AUTHORS   .
  TITLE     Direct Submission
  JOURNAL   Exported May 12, 2021 from SnapGene Server 1.1.58
            http://www.snapgene.com
FEATURES             Location/Qualifiers
     source          1..7707
                     /organism="synthetic DNA construct"
                     /mol_type="other DNA"
     repeat_region   1..130
                     /label=AAV2 ITR (alternate)
                     /note="Functional equivalent of wild-type AAV2 ITR"
     regulatory      2151..2160
                     /regulatory_class="other"
                     /note="vertebrate consensus sequence for strong initiation
                     of translation (Kozak, 1987)"
     CDS             2157..3080
                     /codon_start=1
                     /product="N-terminal fragment of channelrhodopsin-2 from
                     the alga Chlamydomonas reinhardtii (Nagel et al., 2003)"
                     /label=ChR2
                     /note="blue light-activated cation channel"
                     /translation="MDYGGALSAVGRELLFVTNPVVVNGSVLVPEDQCYCAGWIESRGT
                     NGAQTASNVLQWLAAGFSILLLMFYAYQTWKSTCGWEEIYVCAIEMVKVILEFFFEFKN
                     PSMLYLATGHRVQWLRYAEWLLTCPVICIHLSNLTGLSNDYSRRTMGLLVSDIGTIVWG
                     ATSAMATGYVKVIFFCLGLCYGANTFFHAAKAYIEGYHTVPKGRCRQVVTGMAWLFFVS
                     WGMFPILFILGPEGFGVLSVYGSTVGHTIIDLMSKNCWGLLGHYLRVLIHEHILIHGDI
                     RKTTKLNIGGTEIEVETLVEDEAEAGA"
     CDS             3087..3803
                     /codon_start=1
                     /product="enhanced GFP"
                     /label=EGFP
                     /translation="MVSKGEELFTGVVPILVELDGDVNGHKFSVSGEGEGDATYGKLTL
                     KFICTTGKLPVPWPTLVTTLTYGVQCFSRYPDHMKQHDFFKSAMPEGYVQERTIFFKDD
                     GNYKTRAEVKFEGDTLVNRIELKGIDFKEDGNILGHKLEYNYNSHNVYIMADKQKNGIK
                     VNFKIRHNIEDGSVQLADHYQQNTPIGDGPVLLPDNHYLSTQSALSKDPNEKRDHMVLL
                     EFVTAAGITLGMDELYK"
     primer_bind     complement(3132..3153)
                     /label=EGFP-N
                     /note="EGFP, reverse primer"
     primer_bind     complement(3393..3412)
                     /label=EXFP-R
                     /note="For distinguishing EGFP variants, reverse primer"
     primer_bind     3740..3761
                     /label=EGFP-C
                     /note="EGFP, forward primer"
     misc_feature    3834..4422
                     /label=WPRE
                     /note="woodchuck hepatitis virus posttranscriptional
                     regulatory element"
     primer_bind     complement(3887..3907)
                     /label=WPRE-R
                     /note="WPRE, reverse primer"
     CDS             complement(4305..4316)
                     /codon_start=1
                     /product="Factor Xa recognition and cleavage site"
                     /label=Factor Xa site
                     /translation="IEGR"
     polyA_signal    4454..4930
                     /label=hGH poly(A) signal
                     /note="human growth hormone polyadenylation signal"
     primer_bind     complement(4653..4672)
                     /label=hGH-PA-R
                     /note="Human growth hormone terminator, reverse primer"
     repeat_region   4970..5110
                     /label=AAV2 ITR
                     /note="inverted terminal repeat of adeno-associated virus
                     serotype 2"
     repeat_region   4970..5099
                     /label=AAV2 ITR
     rep_origin      5185..5640
                     /direction=RIGHT
                     /label=f1 ori
                     /note="f1 bacteriophage origin of replication; arrow
                     indicates direction of (+) strand synthesis"
     primer_bind     complement(5272..5291)
                     /label=F1ori-R
                     /note="F1 origin, reverse primer"
     primer_bind     5482..5503
                     /label=F1ori-F
                     /note="F1 origin, forward primer"
     primer_bind     complement(5657..5676)
                     /label=pRS-marker
                     /note="pRS vectors, use to sequence yeast selectable
                     marker"
     primer_bind     5776..5798
                     /label=pGEX 3'
                     /note="pGEX vectors, reverse primer"
     primer_bind     complement(5836..5854)
                     /label=pBRforEco
                     /note="pBR322 vectors, upsteam of EcoRI site, forward
                     primer"
     promoter        5922..6026
                     /gene="bla"
                     /label=AmpR promoter
     CDS             6027..6887
                     /codon_start=1
                     /gene="bla"
                     /product="beta-lactamase"
                     /label=AmpR
                     /note="confers resistance to ampicillin, carbenicillin, and
                     related antibiotics"
                     /translation="MSIQHFRVALIPFFAAFCLPVFAHPETLVKVKDAEDQLGARVGYI
                     ELDLNSGKILESFRPEERFPMMSTFKVLLCGAVLSRIDAGQEQLGRRIHYSQNDLVEYS
                     PVTEKHLTDGMTVRELCSAAITMSDNTAANLLLTTIGGPKELTAFLHNMGDHVTRLDRW
                     EPELNEAIPNDERDTTMPVAMATTLRKLLTGELLTLASRQQLIDWMEADKVAGPLLRSA
                     LPAGWFIADKSGAGERGSRGIIAALGPDGKPSRIVVIYTTGSQATMDERNRQIAEIGAS
                     LIKHW"
     primer_bind     complement(6245..6264)
                     /label=Amp-R
                     /note="Ampicillin resistance gene, reverse primer"
     rep_origin      7058..7646
                     /direction=RIGHT
                     /label=ori
                     /note="high-copy-number ColE1/pMB1/pBR322/pUC origin of
                     replication"
     primer_bind     7547..7566
                     /label=pBR322ori-F
                     /note="pBR322 origin, forward primer"
ORIGIN
        1 cctgcaggca gctgcgcgct cgctcgctca ctgaggccgc ccgggcgtcg ggcgaccttt
       61 ggtcgcccgg cctcagtgag cgagcgagcg cgcagagagg gagtggccaa ctccatcact
      121 aggggttcct gcggccgcac gcgtggtgcc caggcagtgg gagcagggct gaccagagtt
      181 ctgcagagat tgcctggagg ccttcctgga agaagagatc ctggcaccgc acaaagagaa
      241 gcacaggctt tccagggctg aggagaggga ggtcaagtga ggcccaggtg cccctgcctg
      301 agcctgtgtc cccagaaacc tcctctccct ctcatcaccc ccacatcctc cctgccactc
      361 cccgcagctc cctgtggcca agtgcactgc agcactcggc tctgctccac aaacggtctg
      421 ctccactcca ggaaggccac ctcctccccc cccccccacc tccggctgtc accactcacc
      481 gctctagcct ccagggggtg gggaccccag agctggacac accccatcga agccccacag
      541 ctcagccagc cggacagact cacggtcgga ctcaagaccc cggagccctg aggtgggcag
      601 cgcgccaggg ttcctcgcag cctcttcaag gtcagtgcaa gttgggtgtg cagccctttg
      661 gagcctttga ggtctgtggg actcagctca gaaccctcat cccagaccac gagccccaag
      721 gtgggcttca ctccaggtgc acctgagcca agtgctgggc aaagggcgcc caggtccaca
      781 gtcagcacag gtccaggggt ccatcaggag gggccccagg ctgggggcca accccttgct
      841 gaggcctctt tggggacact ccccaccggc catggggagc taaaattgga aagtggcgag
      901 tgggaggcag ctgacacagc tattttgtgc gctcttcatc cgctccggtt tcactctcct
      961 gctccactaa cctgatcctg tgcttccctc ccccaccctg ccgatgaaga ggtgtctcag
     1021 ccctccagcc acagtgcaga ggctgctcag gagggccagg ccgggagcga gcagggccag
     1081 cgtggtctgg tctgagccgg gactcaccag gagcacctgc ccttcagaga agctcactgg
     1141 atggcctccc gggtccctga ccctttgtga cccacacctc tctgtcagtg tagcaaggag
     1201 cggcctccca gagccccaac tacagggctg gaggagacag atctgcaact gggagatctt
     1261 gggttgggag agatggggtg accctaccca tctccaaaag ggcactgcac cgtgttcccc
     1321 tttccctcgg ttccaggtct ggacctaagc aaccactgga agactggcgg ccaggctgaa
     1381 gagggtggga ggggcttagg tactggccca gaccccaggg atggcccagc agggtagcca
     1441 gagggagtga ccagacacat cctggacttg ataccagtca gcaccttgga cagcagccag
     1501 caccctccca gttgctgcct ggccctgcct ggtccagctc tggccactct ggggcctcaa
     1561 agagcccaac atccagcctg cagcaagagc ttagactaca cagcacttca agggggacag
     1621 tgggtgaaca caggcaggga cctgagataa aacagactca cggcttggcg gaggaatgga
     1681 gtcagcagag cccggagttg agcgagtctg ggaagttagt gctagaggag ttcacgggat
     1741 ctcaggggac ctcgtgggca gggctttgct gaggttaaga gaggctcact gtgagacggg
     1801 agaactgaca gagtcttcca ccatgggaaa gaccccatgg ttggggaagt cttgcaggaa
     1861 cagtttggtg tcccaaactt gtcagcccat cagagaggta tgaaggagag gaagctagtc
     1921 tgtgcgaagt ctgggctttg gagaatcttc aaaggaagca agattgagag ctgcagagga
     1981 aaggaagaag gtgtctgggt gtgttggggg gggtagattt actgacagca tccccagggg
     2041 atggctgagt ggaccagtct cctcagaggg tccaccaggg gaggcgaggc aaggctggga
     2101 ctgggggttc tcactcatgc ttctccttca gccctctcca ggccggatcc gccaccatgg
     2161 attatggagg cgccctgagt gccgttgggc gcgagctgct atttgtaacg aacccagtag
     2221 tcgtcaatgg ctctgtactt gtgcctgagg accagtgtta ctgcgcgggc tggattgagt
     2281 cgcgtggcac aaacggtgcc caaacggcgt cgaacgtgct gcaatggctt gctgctggct
     2341 tctccatcct actgcttatg ttttacgcct accaaacatg gaagtcaacc tgcggctggg
     2401 aggagatcta tgtgtgcgct atcgagatgg tcaaggtgat tctcgagttc ttcttcgagt
     2461 ttaagaaccc gtccatgctg tatctagcca caggccaccg cgtccagtgg ttgcgttacg
     2521 ccgagtggct tctcacctgc ccggtcattt gcattcacct gtcaaacctg acgggcttgt
     2581 ccaacgacta cagcaggcgc accatgggtc tgcttgtgtc tgatattggc acaattgtgt
     2641 ggggcgccac ttccgccatg gccaccggat acgtcaaggt catcttcttc tgcctgggtc
     2701 tgtgttatgg tgctaacacg ttctttcacg ctgccaaggc ctacatcgag ggttaccaca
     2761 ccgtgccgaa gggccggtgt cgccaggtgg tgactggcat ggcttggctc ttcttcgtat
     2821 catggggtat gttccccatc ctgttcatcc tcggccccga gggcttcggc gtcctgagcg
     2881 tgtacggctc caccgtcggc cacaccatca ttgacctgat gtcgaagaac tgctggggtc
     2941 tgctcggcca ctacctgcgc gtgctgatcc acgagcatat cctcatccac ggcgacattc
     3001 gcaagaccac caaattgaac attggtggca ctgagattga ggtcgagacg ctggtggagg
     3061 acgaggccga ggctggcgcg gtacccatgg tgagcaaggg cgaggagctg ttcaccgggg
     3121 tggtgcccat cctggtcgag ctggacggcg acgtaaacgg ccacaagttc agcgtgtccg
     3181 gcgagggcga gggcgatgcc acctacggca agctgaccct gaagttcatc tgcaccaccg
     3241 gcaagctgcc cgtgccctgg cccaccctcg tgaccaccct gacctacggc gtgcagtgct
     3301 tcagccgcta ccccgaccac atgaagcagc acgacttctt caagtccgcc atgcccgaag
     3361 gctacgtcca ggagcgcacc atcttcttca aggacgacgg caactacaag acccgcgccg
     3421 aggtgaagtt cgagggcgac accctggtga accgcatcga gctgaagggc atcgacttca
     3481 aggaggacgg caacatcctg gggcacaagc tggagtacaa ctacaacagc cacaacgtct
     3541 atatcatggc cgacaagcag aagaacggca tcaaggtgaa cttcaagatc cgccacaaca
     3601 tcgaggacgg cagcgtgcag ctcgccgacc actaccagca gaacaccccc atcggcgacg
     3661 gccccgtgct gctgcccgac aaccactacc tgagcaccca gtccgccctg agcaaagacc
     3721 ccaacgagaa gcgcgatcac atggtcctgc tggagttcgt gaccgccgcc gggatcactc
     3781 tcggcatgga cgagctgtac aagtgataag aattcgatat caagcttatc gataatcaac
     3841 ctctggatta caaaatttgt gaaagattga ctggtattct taactatgtt gctcctttta
     3901 cgctatgtgg atacgctgct ttaatgcctt tgtatcatgc tattgcttcc cgtatggctt
     3961 tcattttctc ctccttgtat aaatcctggt tgctgtctct ttatgaggag ttgtggcccg
     4021 ttgtcaggca acgtggcgtg gtgtgcactg tgtttgctga cgcaaccccc actggttggg
     4081 gcattgccac cacctgtcag ctcctttccg ggactttcgc tttccccctc cctattgcca
     4141 cggcggaact catcgccgcc tgccttgccc gctgctggac aggggctcgg ctgttgggca
     4201 ctgacaattc cgtggtgttg tcggggaaat catcgtcctt tccttggctg ctcgcctatg
     4261 ttgccacctg gattctgcgc gggacgtcct tctgctacgt cccttcggcc ctcaatccag
     4321 cggaccttcc ttcccgcggc ctgctgccgg ctctgcggcc tcttccgcgt cttcgccttc
     4381 gccctcagac gagtcggatc tccctttggg ccgcctcccc gcatcgatac cgagcgctgc
     4441 tcgagagatc tacgggtggc atccctgtga cccctcccca gtgcctctcc tggccctgga
     4501 agttgccact ccagtgccca ccagccttgt cctaataaaa ttaagttgca tcattttgtc
     4561 tgactaggtg tccttctata atattatggg gtggaggggg gtggtatgga gcaaggggca
     4621 agttgggaag acaacctgta gggcctgcgg ggtctattgg gaaccaagct ggagtgcagt
     4681 ggcacaatct tggctcactg caatctccgc ctcctgggtt caagcgattc tcctgcctca
     4741 gcctcccgag ttgttgggat tccaggcatg catgaccagg ctcagctaat ttttgttttt
     4801 ttggtagaga cggggtttca ccatattggc caggctggtc tccaactcct aatctcaggt
     4861 gatctaccca ccttggcctc ccaaattgct gggattacag gcgtgaacca ctgctccctt
     4921 ccctgtcctt ctgattttgt aggtaaccac gtgcggaccg agcggccgca ggaaccccta
     4981 gtgatggagt tggccactcc ctctctgcgc gctcgctcgc tcactgaggc cgggcgacca
     5041 aaggtcgccc gacgcccggg ctttgcccgg gcggcctcag tgagcgagcg agcgcgcagc
     5101 tgcctgcagg ggcgcctgat gcggtatttt ctccttacgc atctgtgcgg tatttcacac
     5161 cgcatannnn nnnnnnnnnn nnnnnnnnnn nnnnnnnnnn nnnnnnnnnn nnnnnnnnnn
     5221 nnnnnnnnnn nnnnnnnnnn nnnnnnnnnn nnnnnnnnnn ntnnnnnnnn nnnnnnnnnn
     5281 nnnnnnnnnn nnnnnnnnnn nnnnnnnncn nnnnnnnnnn nnnnnnnnnn nnnnnnnnnn
     5341 nnnnnnnnnn nnnnnnnnnn nnnnnnnnnn nnnnnnnnnn nnnnnnnnnn nnnnnnnnnn
     5401 nnnnnnnnnn nnnnnnnnnn nnnnnnnnnn nnnnnnnnnn nnnnnnnnnn cctttgacgt
     5461 tggagtccac gttctttaat agtggactct tgttccaaac tggaacaaca ctcaactcta
     5521 tctcgggcta ttcttttgat ttataaggga ttttgccgat ttcggtctat tggttaaaaa
     5581 atgagctgat ttaacaaaaa tttaacgcga attttaacaa aatattaacg tttacaattt
     5641 tatggtgcac tctcagtaca atctgctctg atgccgcata gttaagccag ccccgacacc
     5701 cgccaacacc cgctgacgcg ccctgacggg cttgtctgct cccggcatcc gcttacagac
     5761 aagctgtgac cgtctccggg agctgcatgt gtcagaggtt ttcaccgtca tcaccgaaac
     5821 gcgcgagacg aaagggcctc gtgatacgcc tatttttata ggttaatgtc atgataataa
     5881 tggtttctta gacgtcaggt ggcacttttc ggggaaatgt gcgcggaacc cctatttgtt
     5941 tatttttcta aatacattca aatatgtatc cgctcatgag acaataaccc tgataaatgc
     6001 ttcaataata ttgaaaaagg aagagtatga gtattcaaca tttccgtgtc gcccttattc
     6061 ccttttttgc ggcattttgc cttcctgttt ttgctcaccc agaaacgctg gtgaaagtaa
     6121 aagatgctga agatcagttg ggtgcacgag tgggttacat cgaactggat ctcaacagcg
     6181 gtaagatcct tgagagtttt cgccccgaag aacgttttcc aatgatgagc acttttaaag
     6241 ttctgctatg tggcgcggta ttatcccgta ttgacgccgg gcaagagcaa ctcggtcgcc
     6301 gcatacacta ttctcagaat gacttggttg agtactcacc agtcacagaa aagcatctta
     6361 cggatggcat gacagtaaga gaattatgca gtgctgccat aaccatgagt gataacactg
     6421 cggccaactt acttctgaca acgatcggag gaccgaagga gctaaccgct tttttgcaca
     6481 acatggggga tcatgtaact cgccttgatc gttgggaacc ggagctgaat gaagccatac
     6541 caaacgacga gcgtgacacc acgatgcctg tagcaatggc aacaacgttg cgcaaactat
     6601 taactggcga actacttact ctagcttccc ggcaacaatt aatagactgg atggaggcgg
     6661 ataaagttgc aggaccactt ctgcgctcgg cccttccggc tggctggttt attgctgata
     6721 aatctggagc cggtgagcgt gggtctcgcg gtatcattgc agcactgggg ccagatggta
     6781 agccctcccg tatcgtagtt atctacacga cggggagtca ggcaactatg gatgaacgaa
     6841 atagacagat cgctgagata ggtgcctcac tgattaagca ttggtaactg tcagaccaag
     6901 tttactcata tatactttag attgatttaa aacttcattt ttaatttaaa aggatctagg
     6961 tgaagatcct ttttgataat ctcatgacca aaatccctta acgtgagttt tcgttccact
     7021 gagcgtcaga ccccgtagaa aagatcaaag gatcttcttg agatcctttt tttctgcgcg
     7081 taatctgctg cttgcaaaca aaaaaaccac cgctaccagc ggtggtttgt ttgccggatc
     7141 aagagctacc aactcttttt ccgaaggtaa ctggcttcag cagagcgcag ataccaaata
     7201 ctgttcttct agtgtagccg tagttaggcc accacttcaa gaactctgta gcaccgccta
     7261 catacctcgc tctgctaatc ctgttaccag tggctgctgc cagtggcgat aagtcgtgtc
     7321 ttaccgggtt ggactcaaga cgatagttac cggataaggc gcagcggtcg ggctgaacgg
     7381 ggggttcgtg cacacagccc agcttggagc gaacgaccta caccgaactg agatacctac
     7441 agcgtgagct atgagaaagc gccacgcttc ccgaagggag aaaggcggac aggtatccgg
     7501 taagcggcag ggtcggaaca ggagagcgca cgagggagct tccaggggga aacgcctggt
     7561 atctttatag tcctgtcggg tttcgccacc tctgacttga gcgtcgattt ttgtgatgct
     7621 cgtcaggggg gcggagccta tggaaaaacg ccagcaacgc ggccttttta cggttcctgg
     7681 ccttttgctg gccttttgct cacatgt
//
